Addgene plasmid #1959: pBABE BRG1
Depositing lab: Robert Kingston. Depositing organization: Massachusetts General Hospital. Publication: Purification and characterization of mSin3A-containing Brg1 and hBrm chromatin remodeling complexes. Sif S, Saurin AJ, Imbalzano AN, Kingston RE. Genes Dev 2001 Mar 1;15(5):603-18. 10.1101/gad.872801 PubMed 11238380.
Backbone
  Vector backbone: pBABE-puro
  Backbone size w/o insert (bp): 5200
  Vector type: Mammalian Expression, Retroviral
  Selectable markers: Puromycin
Growth in bacteria
  Bacterial resistance: Ampicillin, 100 μg/mL
  Growth temperature: 37°C
  Growth strain: DH5alpha
  Copy number: High Copy
Gene/Insert
  Gene/Insert name: BRG1 (alt name: BAF190a)
  Species: H. sapiens (human)
  Insert size (bp): 5000
  Mutation: E1262K R1575Q
  Entrez Gene: SMARCA4 (a.k.a. BAF190, BAF190A, BRG1, CSS4, MRD16, OTSC12, RTPS2, SNF2, SNF2-beta, SNF2L4, SNF2LB, SWI2, hSNF2b)
  Tag / fusion protein: flag (C terminal on insert)
  Cloning method: Restriction Enzyme; 5′ cloning site SalI (not destroyed); 3′ cloning site SalI (not destroyed)
  Sequencing primers: 5′ pBABE 5'
Terms and licenses: Academic/Nonprofit Terms; Industry Terms: Not Available to Industry
Depositor comments: Vector: pBabe linearized with SalI and CIP'd. Insert: pBS-CeBRG1 digested with SalI to liberate entire flag tagged BRG1 seq. (Kingston #1359)
How to cite: pBABE BRG1 was a gift from Robert Kingston (Addgene plasmid # 1959 ; http://n2t.net/addgene:1959 ; RRID:Addgene_1959)
