[The description below was written by a language model from this plasmid's Addgene catalogue record and pLannotate feature annotations shown in this document.]
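Description:
pBABE BRG1 is a Moloney murine leukemia virus-based retroviral expression vector built on the pBABE-puro backbone (about 5.2 kb), carrying a roughly 5 kb cDNA for human BRG1 (SMARCA4, also called BAF190A), the ATPase subunit of SWI/SNF chromatin remodeling complexes. It is propagated in E. coli through a high-copy ColE1/pUC-type origin and selected with ampicillin via the bla gene and its own promoter. The sequenced plasmid is 10,182 nt.

The proviral region is flanked by MoMLV long terminal repeats and contains a packaging signal (Ψ) plus a truncated gag segment lacking its start codon, which together allow the genomic RNA to be efficiently encapsidated when the plasmid is introduced into a retroviral packaging cell line. No separate internal promoter is annotated upstream of the insert, so BRG1 is presumably transcribed from the 5′ LTR, as is usual for pBABE vectors. The insert was moved as a SalI fragment from a pBluescript-derived clone, which explains the small multiple cloning site remnant. A modified SV40 intron is also annotated ahead of the coding sequence. The open reading frame ends in a C-terminal FLAG epitope for detection or affinity purification. Downstream, an SV40 enhancer/early promoter drives puromycin N-acetyltransferase, so stably transduced mammalian cells can be selected with puromycin.

The record lists two amino acid differences, E1262K and R1575Q, without stating their significance. The automated annotation matches the coding sequence to the mouse Smarca4 protein entry, whereas the catalogue states a human origin. The associated work concerns purification of Brg1- and hBrm-containing remodeling complexes, consistent with use for stable expression of tagged BRG1.
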