Features (pLannotate 1.2.2; 15 found; start..end, strand, type, name):
     19..488     +  LTR            LTR: long terminal repeat from Moloney murine leukemia virus
    612..886     +  misc_feature   MESV Ψ (fragment): packaging signal of murine embryonic stem cell virus
    953..1369    +  CDS            gag (truncated): truncated Moloney murine leukemia virus (MMLV) gag gene lacking the start codon
   1415..1440    -  misc_feature   MCS (fragment): pBluescript multiple cloning site
   1445..1541    +  intron         SV40 intron: modified SV40 intron with splice donor and acceptor sites
   1640..6424    +  CDS            Smarca4: SMCA4_MOUSE - Also known as Baf190a, Brg1, Snf2b, Snf2l4. Experimental evidence at protein level: Swiss-Prot protein existence level 1. Involved in transcriptional activation and repression of select genes by chromatin remodeling (alteration of DNA-nucleosome topology). Component of SWI/SNF chromatin remodeling complexes that carry out key enzymatic activities, changing chromatin structure by altering DNA-histone contacts within a nucleosome in an ATP-dependent manner. Component of the CREST-BRG1 complex, a multiprotein complex that regulates promoter activation by orchestrating the calcium- d
   6485..6504    +  CDS            FLAG (fragment): FLAG® epitope tag, followed by an enterokinase cleavage site
   6528..6857    +  promoter       SV40 promoter: SV40 enhancer and early promoter
   6867..7466    +  CDS            PuroR: puromycin N-acetyltransferase; pac from Streptomyces alboniger; confers resistance to puromycin
   7565..7686    +  LTR            3' LTR (ΔU3) (fragment): self-inactivating 3' long terminal repeat (LTR) from Moloney murine leukemia virus
   7687..8156    +  LTR            LTR: long terminal repeat from Moloney murine leukemia virus
   8222..8274    -  CDS            lacI (fragment): lac repressor; lacI; The lac repressor binds to the lac operator to inhibit transcription in E. coli. This inhibition can be relieved by adding lactose or isopropyl-β-D-thiogalactopyranoside (IPTG).
   8457..9045    -  rep_origin     ori: high-copy-number ColE1/pMB1/pBR322/pUC origin of replication
   9205..10065   -  CDS            AmpR: β-lactamase; bla; confers resistance to ampicillin, carbenicillin, and related antibiotics
  10066..10170   -  promoter       AmpR promoter: bla
>Addgene plasmid #1959 | pBABE BRG1 | addgene full sequence | sequence record 219877 | Addgene NGS Result
AAAAGTGCCACCTGCAGCCTGAATATGGGCCAAACAGGATATCTGTGGTAAGCAGTTCCTGCCCCGGCTC
AGGGCCAAGAACAGATGGAACAGCTGAATATGGGCCAAACAGGATATCTGTGGTAAGCAGTTCCTGCCCC
GGCTCAGGGCCAAGAACAGATGGTCCCCAGATGCGGTCCAGCCCTCAGCAGTTTCTAGAGAACCATCAGA
TGTTTCCAGGGTGCCCCAAGGACCTGAAATGACCCTGTGCCTTATTTGAACTAACCAATCAGTTCGCTTC
TCGCTTCTGTTCGCGCGCTTCTGCTCCCCGAGCTCAATAAAAGAGCCCACAACCCCTCACTCGGGGCGCC
AGTCCTCCGATTGACTGAGTCGCCCGGGTACCCGTGTATCCAATAAACCCTCTTGCAGTTGCATCCGACT
TGTGGTCTCGCTGTTCCTTGGGAGGGTCTCCTCTGAGTGATTGACTACCCGTCAGCGGGGGTCTTTCATT
TGGGGGCTCGTCCGGGATCGGGAGACCCCTGCCCAGGGACCACCGACCCACCACCGGGAGGCAAGCTGGC
CAGCAACTTATCTGTGTCTGTCCGATTGTCTAGTGTCTATGACTGATTTTATGCGCCTGCGTCGGTACTA
GTTAGCTAACTAGCTCTGTATCTGGCGGACCCGTGGTGGAACTGACGAGTTCTGAACACCCGGCCGCAAC
CCTGGGAGACGTCCCAGGGACTTTGGGGGCCGTTTTTGTGGCCCGACCTGAGGAAGGGAGTCGATGTGGA
ATCCGACCCCGTCAGGATATGTGGTTCTGGTAGGAGACGAGAACCTAAAACAGTTCCCGCCTCCGTCTGA
ATTTTTGCTTTCGGTTTGGAACCGAAGCCGCGCGTCTTGTCTGCTGCAGCGCTGCAGCATCGTTCTGTGT
TGTCTCTGTCTGACTGTGTTTCTGTATTTGTCTGAAAATTAGGGCCAGACTGTTACCACTCCCTTAAGTT
TGACCTTAGGTCACTGGAAAGATGTCGAGCGGATCGCTCACAACCAGTCGGTAGATGTCAAGAAGAGACG
TTGGGTTACCTTCTGCTCTGCAGAATGGCCAACCTTTAACGTCGGATGGCCGCGAGACGGCACCTTTAAC
CGAGACCTCATCACCCAGGTTAAGATCAAGGTCTTTTCACCTGGCCCGCATGGACACCCAGACCAGGTCC
CCTACATCGTGACCTGGGAAGCCTTGGCTTTTGACCCCCCTCCCTGGGTCAAGCCCTTTGTACACCCTAA
GCCTCCGCCTCCTCTTCCTCCATCCGCCCCGTCTCTCCCCCTTGAACCTCCTCGTTCGACCCCGCCTCGA
TCCTCCCTTTATCCAGCCCTCACTCCTTCTCTAGGCGCCGGCCGGATCCCAGTGTGGTGGTACGTAGGAA
TTCGCCAGCACAGTGGTCGACGGTATCGATAAGCTTGATAACTGGTAAGTTTAGTCTTTTTGTCTTTTAT
TTCAGGTCCCGGATCCGGTGGTGGTGCAAATCAAAGAACTGCTCCTCAGTGGATGTTGCCTTTACTTCTA
GGCCTGTACGGAAGTGTTACTTCTGCTCTAAAAGCTGCTCTAGCCCTCGACGGCGCCGGCGGCTCCTGCA
GGAGGCCACTGTCTGCAGCTCCCGTGAAGATGTCCACTCCAGACCCACCCCTGGGCGGAACTCCTCGGCC
AGGTCCTTCCCCGGGCCCTGGCCCTTCCCCTGGAGCCATGCTGGGCCCTAGCCCGGGTCCCTCGCCGGGC
TCCGCCCACAGCATGATGGGGCCCAGCCCAGGGCCGCCCTCAGCAGGACACCCCATCCCCACCCAGGGGC
CTGGAGGGTACCCTCAGGACAACATGCACCAGATGCACAAGCCCATGGAGTCCATGCATGAGAAGGGCAT
GTCGGACGACCCGCGCTACAACCAGATGAAAGGAATGGGGATGCGGTCAGGGGGCCATGCTGGGATGGGG
CCCCCGCCCAGCCCCATGGACCAGCACTCCCAAGGTTACCCCTCGCCCCTGGGTGGCTCTGAGCATGCCT
CTAGTCCAGTTCCAGCCAGTGGCCCGTCTTCGGGGCCCCAGATGTCTTCCGGGCCAGGAGGTGCCCCGCT
GGATGGTGCTGACCCCCAGGCCTTGGGGCAGCAGAACCGGGGCCCAACCCCATTTAACCAGAACCAGCTG
CACCAGCTCAGAGCTCAGATCATGGCCTACAAGATGCTGGCCAGGGGGCAGCCCCTCCCCGACCACCTGC
AGATGGCGGTGCAGGGCAAGCGGCCGATGCCCGGGATGCAGCAGCAGATGCCAACGCTACCTCCACCCTC
GGTGTCCGCAACAGGACCCGGCCCTGGCCCTGGCCCTGGCCCCGGCCCGGGTCCCGGCCCGGCACCTCCA
AATTACAGCAGGCCTCATGGTATGGGAGGGCCCAACATGCCTCCCCCAGGACCCTCGGGCGTGCCCCCCG
GGATGCCAGGCCAGCCTCCTGGAGGGCCTCCCAAGCCCTGGCCTGAAGGACCCATGGCGAATGCTGCTGC
CCCCACGAGCACCCCTCAGAAGCTGATTCCCCCGCAGCCAACGGGCCGCCCTTCCCCCGCGCCCCCTGCC
GTCCCACCCGCCGCCTCGCCCGTGATGCCACCGCAGACCCAGTCCCCCGGGCAGCCGGCCCAGCCCGCGC
CCATGGTGCCACTGCACCAGAAGCAGAGCCGCATCACCCCCATCCAGAAGCCGCGGGGCCTCGACCCTGT
GGAGATCCTGCAGGAGCGCGAGTACAGGCTGCAGGCTCGCATCGCACACCGAATTCAGGAACTTGAAAAC
CTTCCCGGGTCCCTGGCCGGGGATTTGCGAACCAAAGCGACCATTGAGCTCAAGGCCCTCAGGCTGCTGA
ACTTCCAGAGGCAGCTGCGCCAGGAGGTGGTGGTGTGCATGCGGAGGGACACAGCGCTGGAGACAGCCCT
CAATGCTAAGGCCTACAAGCGCAGCAAGCGCCAGTCCCTGCGCGAGGCCCGCATCACTGAGAAGCTGGAG
AAGCAGCAGAAGATCGAGCAGGAGCGCAAGCGCCGGCAGAAGCACCAGGAATACCTCAATAGCATTCTCC
AGCATGCCAAGGATTTCAAGGAATATCACAGATCCGTCACAGGCAAAATCCAGAAGCTGACCAAGGCAGT
GGCCACGTACCATGCCAACACGGAGCGGGAGCAGAAGAAAGAGAACGAGCGGATCGAGAAGGAGCGCATG
CGGAGGCTCATGGCTGAAGATGAGGAGGGGTACCGCAAGCTCATCGACCAGAAGAAGGACAAGCGCCTGG
CCTACCTCTTGCAGCAGACAGACGAGTACGTGGCTAACCTCACGGAGCTGGTGCGGCAGCACAAGGCTGC
CCAGGTCGCCAAGGAGAAAAAGAAGAAAAAGAAAAAGAAGAAGGCAGAAAATGCAGAAGGACAGACGCCT
GCCATTGGGCCGGATGGCGAGCCTCTGGACGAGACCAGCCAGATGAGCGACCTCCCGGTGAAGGTGATCC
ACGTGGAGAGTGGGAAGATCCTCACAGGCACAGATGCCCCCAAAGCCGGGCAGCTGGAGGCCTGGCTCGA
GATGAACCCGGGGTATGAAGTAGCTCCGAGGTCTGATAGTGAAGAAAGTGGCTCAGAAGAAGAGGAAGAG
GAGGAGGAGGAAGAGCAGCCGCAGGCAGCACAGCCTCCCACCCTGCCCGTGGAGGAGAAGAAGAAGATTC
CAGATCCAGACAGCGATGACGTCTCTGAGGTGGACGCGCGGCACATCATTGAGAATGCCAAGCAAGATGT
CGATGATGAATATGGCGTGTCCCAGGCCCTTGCACGTGGCCTGCAGTCCTACTATGCCGTGGCCCATGCT
GTCACTGAGAGAGTGGACAAGCAGTCAGCGCTTATGGTCAATGGTGTCCTCAAACAGTACCAGATCAAAG
GTTTGGAGTGGCTGGTGTCCCTGTACAACAACAACCTGAACGGCATCCTGGCCGACGAGATGGGCCTGGG
GAAGACCATCCAGACCATCGCGCTCATCACGTACCTCATGGAGCACAAACGCATCAATGGGCCCTTCCTC
ATCATCGTGCCTCTCTCAACGCTGTCCAACTGGGCGTACGAGTTTGACAAGTGGGCCCCCTCCGTGGTGA
AGGTGTCTTACAAGGGATCCCCAGCAGCAAGACGGGCCTTTGTCCCCCAGCTCCGGAGTGGGAAGTTCAA
CGTCTTGCTGACGACGTACGAGTACATCATCAAAGACAAGCACATCCTCGCCAAGATCCGTTGGAAGTAC
ATGATTGTGGACGAAGGTCACCGCATGAAGAACCACCACTGCAAGCTGACGCAGGTGCTCAACACGCACT
ATGTGGCACCCCGCCGCCTGCTGCTGACGGGCACACCGCTGCAGAACAAGCTTCCCGAGCTCTGGGCGCT
GCTCAACTTCCTGCTGCCCACCATCTTCAAGAGCTGCAGCACCTTCGAGCAGTGGTTTAACGCACCCTTT
GCCATGACCGGGGAAAAGGTGGACCTGAATGAGGAGGAAACCATTCTCATCATCCGGCGTCTCCACAAAG
TGCTGCGGCCCTTCTTGCTCCGACGACTCAAGAAGGAAGTCGAGGCCCAGTTGCCCGAAAAGGTGGAGTA
CGTCATCAAGTGCGACATGTCTGCGCTGCAGCGAGTGCTCTACCGCCACATGCAGGCCAAGGGCGTGCTG
CTGACTGATGGCTCCGAGAAGGACAAGAAGGGCAAAGGCGGCACCAAGACCCTGATGAACACCATCATGC
AGCTGCGGAAGATCTGCAACCACCCCTACATGTTCCAGCACATCGAGGAGTCCTTTTCCGAGCACTTGGG
GTTCACTGGCGGCATTGTCCAAGGGCTGGACCTGTACCGAGCCTCGGGTAAATTTGAGCTTCTTGATAGA
ATTCTTCCCAAACTCCGAGCAACCAACCACAAAGTGCTGCTGTTCTGCCAAATGACCTCCCTCATGACCA
TCATGGAAGATTACTTTGCGTATCGCGGCTTTAAATACCTCAGGCTTGATGGAACCACGAAGGCGGAGGA
CCGGGGCATGCTGCTGAAAACCTTCAACGAGCCCGGCTCTGAGTACTTCATCTTCCTGCTCAGCACCCGG
GCTGGGGGGCTCGGCCTGAACCTCCAGTCGGCAGACACTGTGATCATTTTTGACAGCGACTGGAATCCTC
ACCAGGACCTGCAAGCGCAGGACCGAGCCCACCGCATCGGGCAGCAGAACGAGGTGCGTGTGCTCCGCCT
CTGCACCGTCAACAGCGTGGAGGAGAAGATCCTAGCTGCAGCCAAGTACAAGCTCAACGTGGACCAGAAG
GTGATCCAGGCCGGCATGTTCGACCAGAAGTCCTCCAGCCATGAGCGGCGCGCCTTCCTGCAGGCCATCC
TGGAGCACGAGGAGCAGGATGAGGAGGAAGACAAGGTGCCCGACGACGAGACCGTCAACCAGATGATCGC
CCGGCACGAGGAGGAGTTTGATCTGTTCATGCGCATGGACCTGGACCGCAGGCGCGAGGAGGCCCGCAAC
CCCAAGCGGAAGCCGCGCCTCATGGAGGAGGACGAGCTCCCCTCGTGGATCATCAAGGACGACGCGGAGG
TGGAGCGGCTGACCTGTGAGGAGGAGGAGGAGAAGATGTTCGGCCGTGGCTCCCGCCACCGCAAGGAGGT
GGACTACAGCGACTCACTGACGGAGAAGCAGTGGCTCAAGGCCATCGAGGAGGGCACGCTGGAGGAGATC
GAAGAGGAGGTCCGGCAGAAGAAATCATCACGGAAGCGCAAGCGAGACAGCGACGCCGGCTCCTCCACCC
CGACCACCAGCACCCGCAGCCGCGACAAGGACGACGAGAGCAAGAAGCAGAAGAAGCGCGGGCGGCCGCC
TGCCGAGAAACTCTCCCCTAACCCACCCAACCTCACCAAGAAGATGAAGAAGATTGTGGATGCCGTGATC
AAGTACAAGGACAGCAGCAGTGGACGTCAGCTCAGCGAGGTCTTCATCCAGCTGCCCTCGCGAAAGGAGC
TGCCCGAGTACTACGAGCTCATCCGCAAGCCCGTGGACTTCAAGAAGATAAAGGAGCGCATTCGCAACCA
CAAGTACCGCAGCCTCAACGACCTAGAGAAGGACGTCATGCTCCTGTGCCAGAACGCACAGACCTTCAAC
CTGGAGGGCTCCCTGATCTATGAAGACTCCATCGTCTTGCAGTCGGTCTTCACCAGCGTGCGGCAGAAAA
TCGAGAAGGAGGATGACAGTGAAGGCGAGGAGAGTGAGGAGGAGGAAGAGGGCGAGGAGGAAGGCTCCGA
ATCCGAATCTCGGTCCGTCAAAGTGAAGATCAAGCTTGGCCGGAAGGAGAAGGCACAGGACCAGCTGAAG
GGCGGCCGGCGGCGGCCGAGCCGAGGGTCCCGAGCCAAGCCGGTCGTGAGTGACGATGACAGTGAGGAGG
AACAAGAGGAGGACCGCTCAGGAAGTGGCAGCGAAGAAGACGACTACAAGGACGACGATGACAAATGATA
AGTCGACCCTGTGGAATGTGTGTCAGTTAGGGTGTGGAAAGTCCCCAGGCTCCCCAGCAGGCAGAAGTAT
GCAAAGCATGCATCTCAATTAGTCAGCAACCAGGTGTGGAAAGTCCCCAGGCTCCCCAGCAGGCAGAAGT
ATGCAAAGCATGCATCTCAATTAGTCAGCAACCATAGTCCCGCCCCTAACTCCGCCCATCCCGCCCCTAA
CTCCGCCCAGTTCCGCCCATTCTCCGCCCCATGGCTGACTAATTTTTTTTATTTATGCAGAGGCCGAGGC
CGCCTCGGCCTCTGAGCTATTCCAGAAGTAGTGAGGAGGCTTTTTTGGAGGCCTAGGCTTTTGCAAAAAG
CTTACCATGACCGAGTACAAGCCCACGGTGCGCCTCGCCACCCGCGACGACGTCCCCAGGGCCGTACGCA
CCCTCGCCGCCGCGTTCGCCGACTACCCCGCCACGCGCCACACCGTCGATCCGGACCGCCACATCGAGCG
GGTCACCGAGCTGCAAGAACTCTTCCTCACGCGCGTCGGGCTCGACATCGGCAAGGTGTGGGTCGCGGAC
GACGGCGCCGCGGTGGCGGTCTGGACCACGCCGGAGAGCGTCGAAGCGGGGGCGGTGTTCGCCGAGATCG
GCCCGCGCATGGCCGAGTTGAGCGGTTCCCGGCTGGCCGCGCAGCAACAGATGGAAGGCCTCCTGGCGCC
GCACCGGCCCAAGGAGCCCGCGTGGTTCCTGGCCACCGTCGGCGTCTCGCCCGACCACCAGGGCAAGGGT
CTGGGCAGCGCCGTCGTGCTCCCCGGAGTGGAGGCGGCCGAGCGCGCCGGGGTGCCCGCCTTCCTGGAGA
CCTCCGCGCCCCGCAACCTCCCCTTCTACGAGCGGCTCGGCTTCACCGTCACCGCCGACGTCGAGGTGCC
CGAAGGACCGCGCACCTGGTGCATGACCCGCAAGCCCGGTGCCTGACGCCCGCCCCACGACCCGCAGCGC
CCGACCGAAAGGAGCGCACGACCCCATGCATCGATAAAATAAAAGATTTTATTTAGTCTCCAGAAAAAGG
GGGGAATGAAAGACCCCACCTGTAGGTTTGGCAAGCTAGCTTAAGTAACGCCATTTTGCAAGGCATGGAA
AAATACATAACTGAGAATAGAGAAGTTCAGATCAAGGTCAGGAACAGATGGAACAGCTGAATATGGGCCA
AACAGGATATCTGTGGTAAGCAGTTCCTGCCCCGGCTCAGGGCCAAGAACAGATGGAACAGCTGAATATG
GGCCAAACAGGATATCTGTGGTAAGCAGTTCCTGCCCCGGCTCAGGGCCAAGAACAGATGGTCCCCAGAT
GCGGTCCAGCCCTCAGCAGTTTCTAGAGAACCATCAGATGTTTCCAGGGTGCCCCAAGGACCTGAAATGA
CCCTGTGCCTTATTTGAACTAACCAATCAGTTCGCTTCTCGCTTCTGTTCGCGCGCTTCTGCTCCCCGAG
CTCAATAAAAGAGCCCACAACCCCTCACTCGGGGCGCCAGTCCTCCGATTGACTGAGTCGCCCGGGTACC
CGTGTATCCAATAAACCCTCTTGCAGTTGCATCCGACTTGTGGTCTCGCTGTTCCTTGGGAGGGTCTCCT
CTGAGTGATTGACTACCCGTCAGCGGGGGTCTTTCACATGCAGCATGTATCAAAATTAATTTGGTTTTTT
TTCTTAAGTATTTACATTAAATGGCCATAGTTGCATTAATGAATCGGCCAACGCGCGGGGAGAGGCGGTT
TGCGTATTGGGCGCTCTTCCGCTTCCTCGCTCACTGACTCGCTGCGCTCGGTCGTTCGGCTGCGGCGAGC
GGTATCAGCTCACTCAAAGGCGGTAATACGGTTATCCACAGAATCAGGGGATAACGCAGGAAAGAACATG
TGAGCAAAAGGCCAGCAAAAGGCCAGGAACCGTAAAAAGGCCGCGTTGCTGGCGTTTTTCCATAGGCTCC
GCCCCCCTGACGAGCATCACAAAAATCGACGCTCAAGTCAGAGGTGGCGAAACCCGACAGGACTATAAAG
ATACCAGGCGTTTCCCCCTGGAAGCTCCCTCGTGCGCTCTCCTGTTCCGACCCTGCCGCTTACCGGATAC
CTGTCCGCCTTTCTCCCTTCGGGAAGCGTGGCGCTTTCTCATAGCTCACGCTGTAGGTATCTCAGTTCGG
TGTAGGTCGTTCGCTCCAAGCTGGGCTGTGTGCACGAACCCCCCGTTCAGCCCGACCGCTGCGCCTTATC
CGGTAACTATCGTCTTGAGTCCAACCCGGTAAGACACGACTTATCGCCACTGGCAGCAGCCACTGGTAAC
AGGATTAGCAGAGCGAGGTATGTAGGCGGTGCTACAGAGTTCTTGAAGTGGTGGCCTAACTACGGCTACA
CTAGAAGAACAGTATTTGGTATCTGCGCTCTGCTGAAGCCAGTTACCTTCGGAAAAAGAGTTGGTAGCTC
TTGATCCGGCAAACAAACCACCGCTGGTAGCGGTGGTTTTTTTGTTTGCAAGCAGCAGATTACGCGCAGA
AAAAAAGGATCTCAAGAAGATCCTTTGATCTTTTCTACGGGGTCTGACGCTCAGTGGAACGAAAACTCAC
GTTAAGGGATTTTGGTCATGAGATTATCAAAAAGGATCTTCACCTAGATCCTTTTGCGGCCGCAAATCAA
TCTAAAGTATATATGAGTAAACTTGGTCTGACAGTTACCAATGCTTAATCAGTGAGGCACCTATCTCAGC
GATCTGTCTATTTCGTTCATCCATAGTTGCCTGACTCCCCGTCGTGTAGATAACTACGATACGGGAGGGC
TTACCATCTGGCCCCAGTGCTGCAATGATACCGCGAGACCCACGCTCACCGGCTCCAGATTTATCAGCAA
TAAACCAGCCAGCCGGAAGGGCCGAGCGCAGAAGTGGTCCTGCAACTTTATCCGCCTCCATCCAGTCTAT
TAATTGTTGCCGGGAAGCTAGAGTAAGTAGTTCGCCAGTTAATAGTTTGCGCAACGTTGTTGCCATTGCT
ACAGGCATCGTGGTGTCACGCTCGTCGTTTGGTATGGCTTCATTCAGCTCCGGTTCCCAACGATCAAGGC
GAGTTACATGATCCCCCATGTTGTGCAAAAAAGCGGTTAGCTCCTTCGGTCCTCCGATCGTTGTCAGAAG
TAAGTTGGCCGCAGTGTTATCACTCATGGTTATGGCAGCACTGCATAATTCTCTTACTGTCATGCCATCC
GTAAGATGCTTTTCTGTGACTGGTGAGTACTCAACCAAGTCATTCTGAGAATAGTGTATGCGGCGACCGA
GTTGCTCTTGCCCGGCGTCAATACGGGATAATACCGCGCCACATAGCAGAACTTTAAAAGTGCTCATCAT
TGGAAAACGTTCTTCGGGGCGAAAACTCTCAAGGATCTTACCGCTGTTGAGATCCAGTTCGATGTAACCC
ACTCGTGCACCCAACTGATCTTCAGCATCTTTTACTTTCACCAGCGTTTCTGGGTGAGCAAAAACAGGAA
GGCAAAATGCCGCAAAAAAGGGAATAAGGGCGACACGGAAATGTTGAATACTCATACTCTTCCTTTTTCA
ATATTATTGAAGCATTTATCAGGGTTATTGTCTCATGAGCGGATACATATTTGAATGTATTTAGAAAAAT
AAACAAATAGGGGTTCCGCGCACATTTCCCCG
