>Addgene plasmid #1959 | pBABE BRG1 | addgene partial sequence | sequence record 55788 | pBabe3 5'-ACCCTAACTGACACACATTCC-3'
CATTTGTCATCGTCGTCCTTGTAGTCGTCTTCTTCGCTGCCACTTCCTGAGCGGTCCTCCTCTTGTTCCT
CCTCACTGTCATCGTCACTCACGACCGGCTTGGCTCGGGACCCTCGGCTCGGCCGCCGCCGGCCGCCCTT
CAGCTGGTCCTGTGCCTTCTCCTTCCGGCCAAGCTTGATCTTCACTTTGACGGACCGAGATTCGGATTCG
GAGCCTTCCTCCTCGCCCTCTTCCTCCTCCTCACTCTCCTCGCCTTCACTGTCATCCTCCTTCTCGATTT
TCTGCCGCACGCTGGTGAAGACCGACTGCAAGACGATGGAGTCTTCATAGATCAGGGAGCCCTCCAGGTT
GAAGGTCTGTGCGTTCTGGCACAGGAGCATGACGTCCTTCTCTAGGTCGTTGAGGCTGCGGTACTTGTGG
TTGCGAATGCGCTCCTTTATCTTCTTGAAGTCCACGGGCTTGCGGATGAGCTCGTAGTACTCGGGCAGCT
CCTTTCGCGAGGGCAGCTGGATGAAGACCTCGCTGAGCTGACGTCCACTGCTGCTGTCCTTGTACTTGAT
CACGGCATCCACAATCTTCTTCATCTTCTTGGTGAGGTTGGGTGGGTTAGGGGAGAGTTTCTCGGCAGGC
GGCCGCCCGCGCTTCTTCTGCTTCTTGCTCTCGTCGTCCTTGTCGCGGCTGCGGGTGCTGGTGGTCGGGG
TGGAGGAGCCGGCGTCGCTGTCTCGCTTGCGCTTCCGTGATGATTTCTTCTGCCGGACCTCCTCTTCGAT
CTCCTCCAGCGTGCCCTCCTCGATGGCCTTGAGCCACTGCTTCTCCGTCAGTGAGTCGCTGTAGTCCACC
TCCTTGCGGTGGCGGGAGCCACGGCCGAACATCTTCTCCTCCTCCTCCTCACAGGTCA
